>Addgene plasmid #79744 | KCC4_HUMAN_D0 | depositor partial sequence | sequence record 149066 | Sequence of gene (KCC4_HUMAN) inserted into backbone.
TCTTCGGTCACCGCCAGTGCGGCCCCGGGGACCGCGAGCCTCGTCCCGGATTACTGGATCGACGGCTCCA
ACAGGGATGCGCTGAGCGATTTCTTCGAGGTGGAGTCGGAGCTGGGACGGGGTGCTACATCCATTGTGTA
CAGATGCAAACAGAAGGGGACCCAGAAGCCTTATGCTCTCAAAGTGTTAAAGAAAACAGTGGACAAAAAA
ATCGTAAGAACTGAGATAGGAGTTCTTCTTCGCCTCTCACATCCAAACATTATAAAACTTAAAGAGATAT
TTGAAACCCCTACAGAAATCAGTCTGGTCCTAGAACTCGTCACAGGAGGAGAACTGTTTGATAGGATTGT
GGAAAAGGGATATTACAGTGAGCGAGATGCTGCAGATGCCGTTAAACAAATCCTGGAGGCAGTTGCTTAT
CTACATGAAAATGGGATTGTCCATCGTGATCTCAAACCAGAGAATCTTCTTTATGCAACTCCAGCCCCAG
ATGCACCACTCAAAATCGCTGATTTTGGACTCTCTAAAATTGTGGAACATCAAGTGCTCATGAAGACAGT
ATGTGGAACCCCAGGGTACTGCGCACCTGAAATTCTTAGAGGTTGTGCCTATGGACCTGAGGTGGACATG
TGGTCTGTAGGAATAATCACCTACATCTTACTTTGTGGATTTGAACCATTCTATGATGAAAGAGGCGATC
AGTTCATGTTCAGGAGAATTCTGAATTGTGAATATTACTTTATCTCCCCCTGGTGGGATGAAGTATCTCT
AAATGCCAAGGACTTGGTCAGAAAATTAATTGTTTTGGATCCAAAGAAACGGCTGACTACATTTCAAGCT
CTCCAGCATCCGTGGGTCACAGGTAAAGCAGCCAATTTTGTACACATGGATACCGCTCAAAAGAAGCTCC
AAGAATTCAATGCCCGGCGTAAGCTTAAGGCAGCGGTGAAGGCTGTGGTGGCCTCTTCCCGCCTGGGA
