>Addgene plasmid #79744 | KCC4_HUMAN_D0 | addgene partial sequence | sequence record 156459 | T7 5'-TAATACGACTCACTATAGGG-3'
ATTAAGCGGCCGCCCTGCAGGACTCGAGTTCTAGAAATAATTTTGTTTAACTTTAAGAAGGAGATATACA
TATGAAATCTTCTCACCATCACCATCACCATCACCATCACCATGAAAACCTGTACTTCCAATCCAATGCA
TCTTCGGTCACCGCCAGTGCGGCCCCGGGGACCGCGAGCCTCGTCCCGGATTACTGGATCGACGGCTCCA
ACAGGGATGCGCTGAGCGATTTCTTCGAGGTGGAGTCGGAGCTGGGACGGGGTGCTACATCCATTGTGTA
CAGATGCAAACAGAAGGGGACCCAGAAGCCTTATGCTCTCAAAGTGTTAAAGAAAACAGTGGACAAAAAA
ATCGTAAGAACTGAGATAGGAGTTCTTCTTCGCCTCTCACATCCAAACATTATAAAACTTAAAGAGATAT
TTGAAACCCCTACAGAAATCAGTCTGGTCCTAGAACTCGTCACAGGAGGAGAACTGTTTGATAGGATTGT
GGAAAAGGGATATTACAGTGAGCGAGATGCTGCAGATGCCGTTAAACAAATCCTGGAGGCAGTTGCTTAT
CTACATGAAAATGGGATTGTCCATCGTGATCTCAAACCAGAGAATCTTCTTTATGCAACTCCAGCCCCAG
ATGCACCACTCAAAATCGCTGATTTTGGACTCTCTAAAATTGTGGAACATCAAGTGCTCATGAAGACAGT
ATGTGGAACCCCAGGGTACTGCGCACCTGAAATTCTTAGAGGTTGTGCCTATGGACCTGAGGTGGACATG
TGGTCTGTAGGAATAATCACCTACATCTTACTTTGTGGATTTGAACCATTCTATGATGAAAGAGGCGATC
AGTTCATGTTCAGGAGAAT
