>Addgene plasmid #79744 | KCC4_HUMAN_D0 | addgene partial sequence | sequence record 156460 | T7term 5'-GCTAGTTATTGCTCAGCGG-3'
TTAGCAGCCGGATCAGCGCGCACGCGTGGTACCGGCCGGCCACCAGGTGGCGCGCCGCGATCGCGGATCC
GTTATCCACTTCCAATGTTATTATCCCAGGCGGGAAGAGGCCACCACAGCCTTCACCGCTGCCTTAAGCT
TACGCCGGGCATTGAATTCTTGGAGCTTCTTTTGAGCGGTATCCATGTGTACAAAATTGGCTGCTTTACC
TGTGACCCACGGATGCTGGAGAGCTTGAAATGTAGTCAGCCGTTTCTTTGGATCCAAAACAATTAATTTT
CTGACCAAGTCCTTGGCATTTAGAGATACTTCATCCCACCAGGGGGAGATAAAGTAATATTCACAATTCA
GAATTCTCCTGAACATGAACTGATCGCCTCTTTCATCATAGAATGGTTCAAATCCACAAAGTAAGATGTA
GGTGATTATTCCTACAGACCACATGTCCACCTCAGGTCCATAGGCACAACCTCTAAGAATTTCAGGTGCG
CAGTACCCTGGGGTTCCACATACTGTCTTCATGAGCACTTGATGTTCCACAATTTTAGAGAGTCCAAAAT
CAGCGATTTTGAGTGGTGCATCTGGGGCTGGAGTTGCATAAAGAAGATTCTCTGGTTTGAGATCACGATG
GACAATCCCATTTTCATGTAGATAAGCAACTGCCTCCAGGATTTGTTTAACGGCATCTGCAGCATCTCGC
TCACTGTAATATCCCTTTTCCACAATCCTATCAAACAGTTCTCCTCCTGTGACGAGTTCTAGGACCAGAC
TGATTTCTGTAGGGGTT
