[The description below was written by a language model from this plasmid's Addgene catalogue record.]
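Description:
KCC4_HUMAN_D0 is a bacterial expression plasmid built on the pET His10 TEV LIC cloning vector (2B-T-10), a low-copy pET-type backbone that is maintained under ampicillin selection. It carries the kinase domain of human KCC4, the UniProt-style name for calcium/calmodulin-dependent protein kinase type IV (CAMK4), inserted by ligation-independent cloning. The record's Entrez Gene link points to SLC12A7, a potassium-chloride cotransporter that shares the alias KCC4. This appears to be a name collision, since the stated purpose, the alternative name and the kinase library context all indicate CAMK4. The exact residue boundaries of the domain are not stated, and no feature table is provided, so the origin of replication and other backbone details cannot be confirmed beyond what the catalogue fields give.

Expression is driven by a T7 promoter, so the construct requires a host that supplies T7 RNA polymerase. The backbone contributes an N-terminal ten-histidine tag followed by a TEV protease cleavage site, which allows purification by immobilized metal affinity chromatography and then removal of the tag to release the kinase domain.

The plasmid belongs to an open library of human kinase domain constructs designed for automated bacterial expression. It is intended for co-expression with the Lambda phosphatase vector that accompanies the set, and a YopH phosphatase vector is also available in the collection. Per the record, this co-expression enhances bacterial kinase expression, presumably because the phosphatase keeps the kinase dephosphorylated and counteracts unwanted phosphorylation of host proteins. Typical uses are production of recombinant kinase domain for biochemical, biophysical or structural studies.
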