Addgene plasmid #79744: KCC4_HUMAN_D0
Purpose: This plasmid encodes the kinase domain of KCC4. Intended for co-expression with Lambda Phosphatase that accompanies this set to enhance bacterial kinase expression.
Depositing lab: John Chodera & Nicholas Levinson & Markus Seeliger. Depositing organization: Memorial Sloan-Kettering Cancer Center. Publication: An open library of human kinase domain constructs for automated bacterial expression. Albanese SK, Parton DL, Isik M, Rodriguez-Laureano L, Hanson SM, Behr JM, Gradia S, Jeans C, Levinson NM, Seeliger MA, Chodera JD. Biochemistry. 2018 Jul 13. doi: 10.1021/acs.biochem.7b01081. PubMed 30004690.
Backbone
  Vector backbone: pET His10 TEV LIC cloning vector (2B-T-10)
  Backbone manufacturer: Scott Gradia (Addgene plasmid # 78173)
  Vector type: Bacterial Expression
Growth in bacteria
  Bacterial resistance: Ampicillin, 100 μg/mL
  Growth temperature: 37°C
  Growth strain: DH5alpha
  Copy number: Low Copy
Gene/Insert
  Gene/Insert name: KCC4 (alt name: CAMK4)
  Species: H. sapiens (human)
  Entrez Gene: SLC12A7 (a.k.a. KCC4)
  Promoter: T7
  Tag / fusion protein: His10-TEV (N terminal on backbone)
  Cloning method: Ligation Independent Cloning
  Sequencing primers: 5′ T7; 3′ T7 reverse
Terms and licenses: Academic/Nonprofit Terms; Industry Terms: Not Available to Industry
Depositor comments: This plasmid was generated as part of an open library of human kinase domain constructs for automated bacterial expression. The work can be found here doi: http://dx.doi.org/10.1101/038711 The lambda phosphatase expression vector can be found at https://www.addgene.org/79748/ The YopH Phosphatase expression vector can be found at https://www.addgene.org/79749/
How to cite: KCC4_HUMAN_D0 was a gift from John Chodera & Nicholas Levinson & Markus Seeliger (Addgene plasmid # 79744 ; http://n2t.net/addgene:79744 ; RRID:Addgene_79744)
